Addgene plasmid #112841: pcDNA3.1(+)/Puro/FA/GFP-C--Catulin-1
Purpose: transient/stable overexpression of the N-terminal domain of Catulin.
Depositing lab: Tomasz Prószyński. Depositing organization: Nencki Institute. Publication: Alpha-Dystrobrevin-1 recruits Grb2 and alpha-catulin to organize neurotransmitter receptors at the neuromuscular junction. Gingras J, Gawor M, Bernadzki KM, Grady RM, Hallock P, Glass DJ, Sanes JR, Proszynski TJ. J Cell Sci. 2016 Mar 1;129(5):898-911. doi: 10.1242/jcs.181180. Epub 2016 Jan 14. PubMed 26769899.
Backbone
  Vector backbone: pcDNA3.1(+)/Puro
  Backbone size w/o insert (bp): 5500
  Vector type: Mammalian Expression
  Selectable markers: Puromycin
Growth in bacteria
  Bacterial resistance: Ampicillin, 100 μg/mL
  Growth temperature: 37°C
  Growth strain: DH5alpha
  Copy number: High Copy
Gene/Insert
  Gene/Insert name: Catulin-alpha-1
  Species: M. musculus (mouse)
  Mutation: N domain of Catulin
  Entrez Gene: Ctnnal1 (a.k.a. ACRP, AI616177, AW545119, C86009, Catnal1)
  Tag / fusion protein: GFP (C terminal on insert)
  Cloning method: Restriction Enzyme; 5′ cloning site Unknown (unknown if destroyed); 3′ cloning site Unknown (unknown if destroyed)
Terms and licenses: Academic/Nonprofit Terms; Industry Terms: Not Available to Industry
How to cite: pcDNA3.1(+)/Puro/FA/GFP-C--Catulin-1 was a gift from Tomasz Prószyński (Addgene plasmid # 112841 ; http://n2t.net/addgene:112841 ; RRID:Addgene_112841)
