[The description below was written by a language model from this plasmid's Addgene catalogue record and pLannotate feature annotations shown in this document.]
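Description:
pcDNA3.1(+)/Puro/FA/GFP-C--Catulin-1 is a mammalian expression plasmid of about 7.1 kb, built on a puromycin-selectable derivative of pcDNA3.1(+). It is designed for transient or stable overexpression of the N-terminal domain of mouse alpha-catulin (Ctnnal1) fused to GFP. In bacteria it is maintained at high copy through a ColE1/pUC-type origin and selected with ampicillin via the β-lactamase gene. An f1 origin is also present, a standard backbone element that permits single-stranded DNA production.

The expression cassette is driven by the human CMV immediate-early enhancer and promoter, with a T7 promoter just downstream. The annotated Ctnnal1 segment is a fragment of roughly 1.2 kb, consistent with the catalogue note that only the N domain is included. It is followed closely by an EGFP coding sequence on the same strand, so the fluorescent tag sits at the C terminus of the catulin fragment. A bovine growth hormone polyadenylation signal ends the transcript.

A separate SV40 early promoter drives puromycin N-acetyltransferase, terminated by an SV40 poly(A) signal, which allows selection of stably transfected cells. Several short automated annotations are probably backbone remnants or chance matches rather than functional parts. These include a truncated HIV-1 LTR fragment, a ble fragment after PuroR, a lacI fragment and lac promoter/operator elements. The cloning sites are not recorded.

The associated work concerns alpha-dystrobrevin-1 recruiting Grb2 and alpha-catulin to organise neurotransmitter receptors at the neuromuscular junction. The record does not describe specific experiments with this plasmid. A GFP-tagged domain construct of this kind would typically be used to follow localisation of the N-terminal region or to map domain interactions.
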