Features (pLannotate 1.2.2; 21 found; start..end, strand, type, name):
    351..554     +  promoter       CMV promoter: human cytomegalovirus (CMV) immediate early promoter
    550..583     +  LTR            5' LTR (truncated) (fragment): truncated 5' long terminal repeat (LTR) from HIV-1
    599..617     +  promoter       T7 promoter: promoter for bacteriophage T7 RNA polymerase
    681..1904    +  CDS            Ctnnal1 (fragment): CTNL1_MOUSE - Also known as Catnal1. Experimental evidence at protein level: Swiss-Prot protein existence level 1. May modulate the Rho pathway signaling by providing a scaffold for the Lbc Rho guanine nucleotide exchange factor (ARHGEF1). From Mus musculus (Mouse).
   1923..2642    +  CDS            EGFP: the original enhanced GFP (Yang et al., 1996) mammalian codon-optimized
   2680..2904    +  polyA_signal   bGH poly(A) signal: bovine growth hormone polyadenylation signal
   2908..2929    +  promoter       SV40 promoter (fragment): SV40 enhancer and early promoter
   2950..3378    +  rep_origin     f1 ori (sequence partly withheld): f1 bacteriophage origin of replication; arrow indicates direction of (+) strand synthesis
   3392..3721    +  promoter       SV40 promoter: SV40 enhancer and early promoter
   3742..4341    +  CDS            PuroR: puromycin N-acetyltransferase; pac from Streptomyces alboniger; confers resistance to puromycin
   4348..4506    +  CDS            ble (fragment): BLE_KLEPN - Experimental evidence at protein level: Swiss-Prot protein existence level 1. Binding protein with a strong affinity to the bleomycin family of antibiotics. Binds to CL990; an antimitotic-antibiotic compound. From Klebsiella pneumoniae.
   4501..4622    +  polyA_signal   SV40 poly(A) signal: SV40 polyadenylation signal
   4695..4711    -  protein_bind   lac operator: The lac repressor binds to the lac operator to inhibit transcription in E. coli. This inhibition can be relieved by adding lactose or isopropyl-β-D-thiogalactopyranoside (IPTG). lac repressor encoded by lacI
   4719..4749    -  promoter       lac promoter: promoter for the E. coli lac operon
   4764..4785    -  protein_bind   CAP binding site: CAP binding activates transcription in the presence of cAMP. E. coli catabolite activator protein
   4798..4890    -  CDS            lacI (fragment): lac repressor; lacI; The lac repressor binds to the lac operator to inhibit transcription in E. coli. This inhibition can be relieved by adding lactose or isopropyl-β-D-thiogalactopyranoside (IPTG).
   5073..5661    -  rep_origin     ori: high-copy-number ColE1/pMB1/pBR322/pUC origin of replication
   5832..6692    -  CDS            AmpR: β-lactamase; bla; confers resistance to ampicillin, carbenicillin, and related antibiotics
   6693..6797    -  promoter       AmpR promoter: bla
   6856..6908    -  misc_feature   bom (fragment): basis of mobility region from pBR322
   7063..350     +  enhancer       CMV enhancer (across the origin): human cytomegalovirus immediate early enhancer
>Addgene plasmid #112841 | pcDNA3.1(+)/Puro/FA/GFP-C--Catulin-1 | addgene full sequence | sequence record 217946 | Addgene NGS Result
AATCAATTACGGGGTCATTAGTTCATAGCCCATATATGGAGTTCCGCGTTACATAACTTACGGTAAATGG
CCCGCCTGGCTGACCGCCCAACGACCCCCGCCCATTGACGTCAATAATGACGTATGTTCCCATAGTAACG
CCAATAGGGACTTTCCATTGACGTCAATGGGTGGAGTATTTACGGTAAACTGCCCACTTGGCAGTACATC
AAGTGTATCATATGCCAAGTACGCCCCCTATTGACGTCAATGACGGTAAATGGCCCGCCTGGCATTATGC
CCAGTACATGACCTTATGGGACTTTCCTACTTGGCAGTACATCTACGTATTAGTCATCGCTATTACCATG
GTGATGCGGTTTTGGCAGTACATCAATGGGCGTGGATAGCGGTTTGACTCACGGGGATTTCCAAGTCTCC
ACCCCATTGACGTCAATGGGAGTTTGTTTTGGCACCAAAATCAACGGGACTTTCCAAAATGTCGTAACAA
CTCCGCCCCATTGACGCAAATGGGCGGTAGGCGTGTACGGTGGGAGGTCTATATAAGCAGAGCTCTCTGG
CTAACTAGAGAACCCACTGCTTACTGGCTTATCGAAATTAATACGACTCACTATAGGGAGACCCAAGCTG
GCTAGCGTTTAAACTTAAGCTTGGTACCGAGCTCGGATCCACGGCCGGCCATGGCCGCTTCTCCAGTCCC
GGGCGGTGGCGGTGCGGGAGCTGTCCACTCCTCCAACGCGGCTGGCTTCACCTTCGACTCGGGACTGGAG
ATCAGGACGCGCTCGGTGGAACAGACTCTTCTGCCCCTGGTTTCTCAGATCACCACACTTATAAACCATA
AAGATAATACCAAAAAGTCTGATAAAACCCTGCAAGCGATTCAGCGTGTGGGACAAGCAGTCAACTTGGC
AGTTGGAAGATTTGTTAAAGTAGGGGAAGCTATAGCCAACGAAAACTGGGATTTGAAAGAAGAAATTAAC
ATCGCCTGCATCGAAGCCAAGCAAGCAGGTGAAACAATCGCCTCACTCACAGATGTGACTAAACGGAGCC
ATTTGGAATCAGATGGTCAGGTCACGATTCTGACAGACAAAACAGGCGTCGTGCAGGCCGCCCGGCTGCT
GCTCTCCTCAGTGACAAAAGTGCTGCTGCTGGCAGATCGTGTAGTCATCAAGCAGATAGTGACATCGAGA
AACAAGATTCTCGCAACCATGGAAAGGCTAGAGAAAGTAAACAGCTTTCAGGAATTTGTTCAGATATTCA
GCCAGTTTGGAAACGAAATGGTGGAGTTTGCACATCTAACGGGAGACCGACAAAATGATTTGAAAGATGA
GAAGAAAAAGGCCAGAATGGCCGTGGCGAGGGCCGTGCTTGAAAAGGGTACGATGATGCTCCTCACAGCC
TCAAAGACATGTCTCAGGCATCCCAGCTGTGAGTCAGCCCACACAAACAAAGAAGGAGTGTTTGACCGGA
TGAGAGTGGCCCTGGAGAAGGTCACGGAGATCGTGACTGACTGCAGACTCAGCGGAGAGACCGACAGCTC
ATCTGTCAGCATTTTTACTGGGATTAAAGAGTTGAAGGTGAATATTGAAGCTCTTCGGGAGAATGTTTGC
TTTGAGTCCAAAGAGAACCTTTCTGCCGCATTGGAGGCCGTCTTGGAGCATGTGGAGGACTTCACTGATT
CTGCCTACACCAGCCACGAGCACAGGGAACGGATCTTGGAGCTGTCTTCTCAGGCGAGGACAGAGCTGCA
GCAGCTCCTTTCCGTGTGGATGCAAACCCAAAGCAGGAAGACAAAGAGCGCCGCCGAGGAGCTGGAACTC
ACAGTTCTGAAGATCAGCCACAGCCTGGACGAGCTGAGGAGAGAACTCCATTGTACAGCCATGCAGCTGA
ATTCTGCAGATATCCAGCACAGTGGCGCGCCTATGGTGAGCAAGGGCGAGGAGCTGTTCACCGGGGTGGT
GCCCATCCTGGTCGAGCTGGACGGCGACGTAAACGGCCACAAGTTCAGCGTGTCCGGCGAGGGCGAGGGC
GATGCCACCTACGGCAAGCTGACCCTGAAGTTCATCTGCACCACCGGCAAGCTGCCCGTGCCCTGGCCCA
CCCTCGTGACCACCCTGACCTACGGCGTGCAGTGCTTCAGCCGCTACCCCGACCACATGAAGCAGCACGA
CTTCTTCAAGTCCGCCATGCCCGAAGGCTACGTCCAGGAGCGCACCATCTTCTTCAAGGACGACGGCAAC
TACAAGACCCGCGCCGAGGTGAAGTTCGAGGGCGACACCCTGGTGAACCGCATCGAGCTGAAGGGCATCG
ACTTCAAGGAGGACGGCAACATCCTGGGGCACAAGCTGGAGTACAACTACAACAGCCACAACGTCTATAT
CATGGCCGACAAGCAGAAGAACGGCATCAAGGTGAACTTCAAGATCCGCCACAACATCGAGGACGGCAGC
GTGCAGCTCGCCGACCACTACCAGCAGAACACCCCCATCGGCGACGGCCCCGTGCTGCTGCCCGACAACC
ACTACCTGAGCACCCAGTCCGCCCTGAGCAAAGACCCCAACGAGAAGCGCGATCACATGGTCCTGCTGGA
GTTCGTGACCGCCGCCGGGATCACTCTCGGCATGGACGAGCTGTACAAGTAATCTAGAGGGCCCGTTTAA
ACCCGCTGATCAGCCTCGACTGTGCCTTCTAGTTGCCAGCCATCTGTTGTTTGCCCCTCCCCCGTGCCTT
CCTTGACCCTGGAAGGTGCCACTCCCACTGTCCTTTCCTAATAAAATGAGGAAATTGCATCGCATTGTCT
GAGTAGGTGTCATTCTATTCTGGGGGGTGGGGTGGGGCAGGACAGCAAGGGGGAGGATTGGGAAGACAAT
AGCAGGCATGCTGGGGATGCGGTGGGCTCTATGGCTTCTGAGGCGGAAAGAACCAGCTGGGGCTCTAGGG
GGTATCCCC
[124 nt withheld, positions 2950-3073]
C
[91 nt withheld, positions 3075-3165]
A
[49 nt withheld, positions 3167-3215]
CCTTTGACGTTGGAGTCCACGTTCTTT
[37 nt withheld, positions 3243-3279]
ACCCTATCTCGGTCTATTCTTTTGATTTATAAGGGATTTTGCCGATTTCGGCCTATTGGTTAAAAAATGA
GCTGATTTAACAAAAATTTAACGCGAATTAATTCTGTGGAATGTGTGTCAGTTAGGGTGTGGAAAGTCCC
CAGGCTCCCCAGCAGGCAGAAGTATGCAAAGCATGCATCTCAATTAGTCAGCAACCAGGTGTGGAAAGTC
CCCAGGCTCCCCAGCAGGCAGAAGTATGCAAAGCATGCATCTCAATTAGTCAGCAACCATAGTCCCGCCC
CTAACTCCGCCCATCCCGCCCCTAACTCCGCCCAGTTCCGCCCATTCTCCGCCCCATGGCTGACTAATTT
TTTTTATTTATGCAGAGGCCGAGGCCGCCTCTGCCTCTGAGCTATTCCAGAAGTAGTGAGGAGGCTTTTT
TGGAGGCCTAGGCTTTTGCAAAAAGCTCCCGGGGCCGCCACCATGACCGAGTACAAGCCCACGGTGCGCC
TCGCCACCCGCGACGACGTCCCCCGGGCCGTACGCACCCTCGCCGCCGCGTTCGCCGACTACCCCGCCAC
GCGCCACACCGTCGACCCGGACCGCCACATCGAGCGGGTCACCGAGCTGCAAGAACTCTTCCTCACGCGC
GTCGGGCTCGACATCGGCAAGGTGTGGGTCGCGGACGACGGCGCCGCGGTGGCGGTCTGGACCACGCCGG
AGAGCGTCGAAGCGGGGGCGGTGTTCGCCGAGATCGGCCCGCGCATGGCCGAGTTGAGCGGTTCCCGGCT
GGCCGCGCAGCAACAGATGGAAGGCCTCCTGGCGCCGCACCGGCCCAAGGAGCCCGCGTGGTTCCTGGCC
ACCGTCGGCGTCTCGCCCGACCACCAGGGCAAGGGTCTGGGCAGCGCCGTCGTGCTCCCCGGAGTGGAGG
CGGCCGAGCGCGCCGGGGTGCCCGCCTTCCTGGAGACCTCCGCGCCCCGCAACCTCCCCTTCTACGAGCG
GCTCGGCTTCACCGTCACCGCCGACGTCGAGGTGCCCGAAGGACCGCGCACCTGGTGCATGACCCGCAAG
CCCGGTGCCTGATTCGAAATGACCGACCAAGCGACGCCCAACCTGCCATCACGAGATTTCGATTCCACCG
CCGCCTTCTATGAAAGGTTGGGCTTCGGAATCGTTTTCCGGGACGCCGGCTGGATGATCCTCCAGCGCGG
GGATCTCATGCTGGAGTTCTTCGCCCACCCCAACTTGTTTATTGCAGCTTATAATGGTTACAAATAAAGC
AATAGCATCACAAATTTCACAAATAAAGCATTTTTTTCACTGCATTCTAGTTGTGGTTTGTCCAAACTCA
TCAATGTATCTTATCATGTCTGTATACCGTCGACCTCTAGCTAGAGCTTGGCGTAATCATGGTCATAGCT
GTTTCCTGTGTGAAATTGTTATCCGCTCACAATTCCACACAACATACGAGCCGGAAGCATAAAGTGTAAA
GCCTGGGGTGCCTAATGAGTGAGCTAACTCACATTAATTGCGTTGCGCTCACTGCCCGCTTTCCAGTCGG
GAAACCTGTCGTGCCAGCTGCATTAATGAATCGGCCAACGCGCGGGGAGAGGCGGTTTGCGTATTGGGCG
CTCTTCCGCTTCCTCGCTCACTGACTCGCTGCGCTCGGTCGTTCGGCTGCGGCGAGCGGTATCAGCTCAC
TCAAAGGCGGTAATACGGTTATCCACAGAATCAGGGGATAACGCAGGAAAGAACATGTGAGCAAAAGGCC
AGCAAAAGGCCAGGAACCGTAAAAAGGCCGCGTTGCTGGCGTTTTTCCATAGGCTCCGCCCCCCTGACGA
GCATCACAAAAATCGACGCTCAAGTCAGAGGTGGCGAAACCCGACAGGACTATAAAGATACCAGGCGTTT
CCCCCTGGAAGCTCCCTCGTGCGCTCTCCTGTTCCGACCCTGCCGCTTACCGGATACCTGTCCGCCTTTC
TCCCTTCGGGAAGCGTGGCGCTTTCTCATAGCTCACGCTGTAGGTATCTCAGTTCGGTGTAGGTCGTTCG
CTCCAAGCTGGGCTGTGTGCACGAACCCCCCGTTCAGCCCGACCGCTGCGCCTTATCCGGTAACTATCGT
CTTGAGTCCAACCCGGTAAGACACGACTTATCGCCACTGGCAGCAGCCACTGGTAACAGGATTAGCAGAG
CGAGGTATGTAGGCGGTGCTACAGAGTTCTTGAAGTGGTGGCCTAACTACGGCTACACTAGAAGAACAGT
ATTTGGTATCTGCGCTCTGCTGAAGCCAGTTACCTTCGGAAAAAGAGTTGGTAGCTCTTGATCCGGCAAA
CAAACCACCGCTGGTAGCGGTGGTTTTTTTGTTTGCAAGCAGCAGATTACGCGCAGAAAAAAAGGATCTC
AAGAAGATCCTTTGATCTTTTCTACGGGGTCTGACGCTCAGTGGAACGAAAACTCACGTTAAGGGATTTT
GGTCATGAGATTATCAAAAAGGATCTTCACCTAGATCCTTTTAAATTAAAAATGAAGTTTTAAATCAATC
TAAAGTATATATGAGTAAACTTGGTCTGACAGTTACCAATGCTTAATCAGTGAGGCACCTATCTCAGCGA
TCTGTCTATTTCGTTCATCCATAGTTGCCTGACTCCCCGTCGTGTAGATAACTACGATACGGGAGGGCTT
ACCATCTGGCCCCAGTGCTGCAATGATACCGCGAGACCCACGCTCACCGGCTCCAGATTTATCAGCAATA
AACCAGCCAGCCGGAAGGGCCGAGCGCAGAAGTGGTCCTGCAACTTTATCCGCCTCCATCCAGTCTATTA
ATTGTTGCCGGGAAGCTAGAGTAAGTAGTTCGCCAGTTAATAGTTTGCGCAACGTTGTTGCCATTGCTAC
AGGCATCGTGGTGTCACGCTCGTCGTTTGGTATGGCTTCATTCAGCTCCGGTTCCCAACGATCAAGGCGA
GTTACATGATCCCCCATGTTGTGCAAAAAAGCGGTTAGCTCCTTCGGTCCTCCGATCGTTGTCAGAAGTA
AGTTGGCCGCAGTGTTATCACTCATGGTTATGGCAGCACTGCATAATTCTCTTACTGTCATGCCATCCGT
AAGATGCTTTTCTGTGACTGGTGAGTACTCAACCAAGTCATTCTGAGAATAGTGTATGCGGCGACCGAGT
TGCTCTTGCCCGGCGTCAATACGGGATAATACCGCGCCACATAGCAGAACTTTAAAAGTGCTCATCATTG
GAAAACGTTCTTCGGGGCGAAAACTCTCAAGGATCTTACCGCTGTTGAGATCCAGTTCGATGTAACCCAC
TCGTGCACCCAACTGATCTTCAGCATCTTTTACTTTCACCAGCGTTTCTGGGTGAGCAAAAACAGGAAGG
CAAAATGCCGCAAAAAAGGGAATAAGGGCGACACGGAAATGTTGAATACTCATACTCTTCCTTTTTCAAT
ATTATTGAAGCATTTATCAGGGTTATTGTCTCATGAGCGGATACATATTTGAATGTATTTAGAAAAATAA
ACAAATAGGGGTTCCGCGCACATTTCCCCGAAAAGTGCCACCTGACGTCGACGGATCGGGAGATCTCCCG
ATCCCCTATGGTGCACTCTCAGTACAATCTGCTCTGATGCCGCATAGTTAAGCCAGTATCTGCTCCCTGC
TTGTGTGTTGGAGGTCGCTGAGTAGTGCGCGAGCAAAATTTAAGCTACAACAAGGCAAGGCTTGACCGAC
AATTGCATGAAGAATCTGCTTAGGGTTAGGCGTTTTGCGCTGCTTCGCGATGTACGGGCCAGATATACGC
GTTGACATTGATTATTGACTAGTTATTAATAGT
